Addgene plasmid #158886: JGI_017963
Purpose: Hydrocarbon Structures for Fuels and Chemicals
Depositing lab: Joint Genome Institute.
Backbone
  Vector backbone: pET28b
  Vector type: Synthetic Biology
Growth in bacteria
  Bacterial resistance: Kanamycin, 50 μg/mL
  Growth temperature: 37°C
  Growth strain: Top10
  Copy number: High Copy
Gene/Insert
  Gene/Insert name: WP_026862459_1 (alt name: Batch220_p028)
  Species: Synthetic
  Cloning method: Gibson Cloning
Terms and licenses: Academic/Nonprofit Terms; Industry Terms: Not Available to Industry
Depositor comments: pET28b_NdeIXhoI vector with WP_026862459_1 insert, JGI ICE Registry: https://registry.jgi.doe.gov/entry/17963
How to cite: JGI_017963 was a gift from Joint Genome Institute (Addgene plasmid # 158886 ; http://n2t.net/addgene:158886 ; RRID:Addgene_158886)
