[The description below was written by a language model from this plasmid's Addgene catalogue record and pLannotate feature annotations shown in this document.]
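Description:
JGI_017963 is a bacterial expression plasmid built on the pET28b backbone, carrying a synthetic open reading frame designated WP_026862459_1 that was inserted by Gibson assembly into the NdeI/XhoI-opened vector. It belongs to a large synthetic biology collection whose stated purpose is "Hydrocarbon Structures for Fuels and Chemicals". The record gives only a protein accession-style name for the insert, so the identity, source organism and enzymatic function of the encoded protein are not stated. The feature table leaves the region between the N-terminal tag elements and the downstream His sequence (roughly 1 kb) unannotated, and this gap is where the insert lies.

Expression follows the standard pET arrangement. A T7 promoter followed by a lac operator and the phage T7 gene 10 ribosome binding site drives transcription, which ends at the T7 terminator. The plasmid-borne lacI gene, under its own promoter, supplies repressor, so expression is IPTG-inducible in hosts that provide T7 RNA polymerase. Upstream of the insert are a short His-tag-like match (annotated as a capTEV fragment) and a thrombin cleavage site, consistent with the pET28 cleavable N-terminal His tag. A second His-tag match sits just downstream of the insert; whether it is translated depends on the presence of a stop codon, which the record does not show. The small "SET1" and tetracycline-resistance fragments are probably backbone remnants or annotation matches rather than functional parts.

Selection is by kanamycin resistance (aph(3')-Ia). Replication relies on a pBR322-type ColE1 origin accompanied by bom and rop, although the catalogue lists the plasmid as high copy. An f1 origin is also present.
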