Features (pLannotate 1.2.2; 20 found; start..end, strand, type, name):
      1..25      +  protein_bind   lac operator: The lac repressor binds to the lac operator to inhibit transcription in E. coli. This inhibition can be relieved by adding lactose or isopropyl-β-D-thiogalactopyranoside (IPTG). lac repressor encoded by lacI
     40..62      +  RBS            RBS: efficient ribosome binding site from bacteriophage T7 gene 10 (Olins and Rangwala, 1989)
     81..97      +  CDS            capTEV™ (fragment): composite tag for in vivo biotinylation, TEV protease cleavage, and 6xHis tagging
    108..125     +  CDS            thrombin site: thrombin recognition and cleavage site
   1158..1175    +  CDS            9xHis (fragment): 9xHis affinity tag
   1185..1234    +  CDS            SET1 (fragment): solubility-enhancement tag derived from T7 phage gene 10B
   1242..1289    +  terminator     T7 terminator: transcription terminator for bacteriophage T7 RNA polymerase
   1326..1754    +  rep_origin     f1 ori (sequence partly withheld): f1 bacteriophage origin of replication; arrow indicates direction of (+) strand synthesis
   1807..1864    +  promoter       AmpR promoter (fragment): bla
   1873..2688    -  CDS            KanR: aminoglycoside phosphotransferase; aph(3')-Ia; confers resistance to kanamycin in bacteria or G418 (Geneticin®) in eukaryotes
   2810..3398    +  rep_origin     ori: high-copy-number ColE1/pMB1/pBR322/pUC origin of replication
   3584..3723    -  misc_feature   bom: basis of mobility region from pBR322
   3825..4016    -  CDS            rop: Rop protein, which maintains plasmids at low copy number; rop
   4033..4413    +  CDS            YPB1_ECOLX: Protein predicted: Swiss-Prot protein existence level 4. From Escherichia coli.
   4485..4776    -  CDS            TcR (fragment): tetracycline efflux protein; tet; confers resistance to tetracycline
   4791..4812    -  protein_bind   CAP binding site: CAP binding activates transcription in the presence of cAMP. E. coli catabolite activator protein
   4825..5907    -  CDS            lacI: lac repressor; lacI; The lac repressor binds to the lac operator to inhibit transcription in E. coli. This inhibition can be relieved by adding lactose or isopropyl-β-D-thiogalactopyranoside (IPTG).
   5908..5985    -  promoter       lacI promoter: lacI
   5993..6272    -  CDS            TcR (fragment): tetracycline efflux protein; tet; confers resistance to tetracycline
   6294..6312    +  promoter       T7 promoter: promoter for bacteriophage T7 RNA polymerase
>Addgene plasmid #158886 | JGI_017963 | addgene full sequence | sequence record 318313 | Addgene NGS Result
GGAATTGTGAGCGGATAACAATTCCCCTCTAGAAATAATTTTGTTTAACTTTAAGAAGGAGATATACCAT
GGGCAGCAGCCATCATCATCATCATCACAGCAGCGGCCTGGTGCCGCGCGGCAGCCATATGAGTGGAAAT
GCAACCTATAGACACACGCAGGCAGCCGTGTTGAGCATCTGTGCCGTTGATGCGCCAGTTGTTGTTACGA
GCGACGAGATGGACCAGCGCCTTCTAACTACCTATCAGCGGGTTGGCCTTAAACCAGGCATGCTGGCGAG
GCTGGCTGGCATACACGAGAGGCGATGGTGGCCGGAAGGTGTGTCATTTACAGAAGGCGCCGCTATTGCA
GGCGGTAAAGCACTTGCAGAGGCGGGAGTTGATCCAAGCAGAGTTGGTCTAATGGTTAATACCAGCGTTT
CGCGTGAACATCTGGAGCCGTCTATGGCTGTCCAGATCCACCACGCTCTGGGCATGCCGACTAGCTGTCT
GAATTTTGATCTAGCTAATGCCTGTTTGGGGTTTGTCAATGGTATGCAGCTGGCTGCCACTATGATTGAT
AGTGGCCAGATTGATTATGCCCTCATCGTAGATGGGGAGTCTTCCCGGCATACTCAGGAAGTAACTCTTG
ATAGACTGTCTTCTCCGGATGCGACTGTGGATGACGTCTTGTCGCAATTTGCCACCCTTACGCTGGGCAG
CGGAGCGGCCGCAATGGTCTTGGGACGAGCTGATCTGCATCCGCAAGGTCATCGAATTGTCGGGGGTGTT
GCACGTGCAGGCACCGAGCATCATGACTTGTGCGTTGGTGATCTTGAGTGGATGCGGACCGACACGCGTG
GTCTGCTGGAAGCAGGGATCGCCCTGTCAAGGGCTGCCTGGCAGGATGCCCGGGCAGAATTTGATTGGTC
CGATATGGACCGCTATATCGCGCATCAGATTTCACAGGTTCATGTACGGGCTATGTGTGATGCGCTGGAT
ATTCCTCCCGAGAGGCTGCCGTTAACCTTTCCGACGCGTGGTAATATGGGTCCTGCATCAGTGGCTTTCA
CGTTAGCTATGGAAGCGGATTCACTTGCAGCCGGAGACAGAGTACTGATGATGGGGGTCGGATCCGGTTT
AAATGTGTCCTGCCTTGAAATAGCATGGTAACTCGAGCACCACCACCACCACCACTGAGATCCGGCTGCT
AACAAAGCCCGAAAGGAAGCTGAGTTGGCTGCTGCCACCGCTGAGCAATAACTAGCATAACCCCTTGGGG
CCTCTAAACGGGTCTTGAGGGGTTTTTTGCTGAAAGGAGGAACTATATCCGGATTGGCGAATGGG
[124 nt withheld, positions 1326-1449]
C
[91 nt withheld, positions 1451-1541]
A
[49 nt withheld, positions 1543-1591]
CCTTTGACGTTGGAGTCCACGTTCTTT
[37 nt withheld, positions 1619-1655]
ACCCTATCTCGGTCTATTCTTTTGATTTATAAGGGATTTTGCCGATTTCGGCCTATTGGTTAAAAAATGA
GCTGATTTAACAAAAATTTAACGCGAATTTTAACAAAATATTAACGCTTACAATTTAGGTGGCACTTTTC
GGGGAAATGTGCGCGGAACCCCTATTTGTTTATTTTTCTAAATACATTCAAATATGTATCCGCTCATGAA
TTAATTCTTAGAAAAACTCATCGAGCATCAAATGAAACTGCAATTTATTCATATCAGGATTATCAATACC
ATATTTTTGAAAAAGCCGTTTCTGTAATGAAGGAGAAAACTCACCGAGGCAGTTCCATAGGATGGCAAGA
TCCTGGTATCGGTCTGCGATTCCGACTCGTCCAACATCAATACAACCTATTAATTTCCCCTCGTCAAAAA
TAAGGTTATCAAGTGAGAAATCACCATGAGTGACGACTGAATCCGGTGAGAATGGCAAAAGTTTATGCAT
TTCTTTCCAGACTTGTTCAACAGGCCAGCCATTACGCTCGTCATCAAAATCACTCGCATCAACCAAACCG
TTATTCATTCGTGATTGCGCCTGAGCGAGACGAAATACGCGATCGCTGTTAAAAGGACAATTACAAACAG
GAATCGAATGCAACCGGCGCAGGAACACTGCCAGCGCATCAACAATATTTTCACCTGAATCAGGATATTC
TTCTAATACCTGGAATGCTGTTTTCCCGGGGATCGCAGTGGTGAGTAACCATGCATCATCAGGAGTACGG
ATAAAATGCTTGATGGTCGGAAGAGGCATAAATTCCGTCAGCCAGTTTAGTCTGACCATCTCATCTGTAA
CATCATTGGCAACGCTACCTTTGCCATGTTTCAGAAACAACTCTGGCGCATCGGGCTTCCCATACAATCG
ATAGATTGTCGCACCTGATTGCCCGACATTATCGCGAGCCCATTTATACCCATATAAATCAGCATCCATG
TTGGAATTTAATCGCGGCCTAGAGCAAGACGTTTCCCGTTGAATATGGCTCATAACACCCCTTGTATTAC
TGTTTATGTAAGCAGACAGTTTTATTGTTCATGACCAAAATCCCTTAACGTGAGTTTTCGTTCCACTGAG
CGTCAGACCCCGTAGAAAAGATCAAAGGATCTTCTTGAGATCCTTTTTTTCTGCGCGTAATCTGCTGCTT
GCAAACAAAAAAACCACCGCTACCAGCGGTGGTTTGTTTGCCGGATCAAGAGCTACCAACTCTTTTTCCG
AAGGTAACTGGCTTCAGCAGAGCGCAGATACCAAATACTGTCCTTCTAGTGTAGCCGTAGTTAGGCCACC
ACTTCAAGAACTCTGTAGCACCGCCTACATACCTCGCTCTGCTAATCCTGTTACCAGTGGCTGCTGCCAG
TGGCGATAAGTCGTGTCTTACCGGGTTGGACTCAAGACGATAGTTACCGGATAAGGCGCAGCGGTCGGGC
TGAACGGGGGGTTCGTGCACACAGCCCAGCTTGGAGCGAACGACCTACACCGAACTGAGATACCTACAGC
GTGAGCTATGAGAAAGCGCCACGCTTCCCGAAGGGAGAAAGGCGGACAGGTATCCGGTAAGCGGCAGGGT
CGGAACAGGAGAGCGCACGAGGGAGCTTCCAGGGGGAAACGCCTGGTATCTTTATAGTCCTGTCGGGTTT
CGCCACCTCTGACTTGAGCGTCGATTTTTGTGATGCTCGTCAGGGGGGCGGAGCCTATGGAAAAACGCCA
GCAACGCGGCCTTTTTACGGTTCCTGGCCTTTTGCTGGCCTTTTGCTCACATGTTCTTTCCTGCGTTATC
CCCTGATTCTGTGGATAACCGTATTACCGCCTTTGAGTGAGCTGATACCGCTCGCCGCAGCCGAACGACC
GAGCGCAGCGAGTCAGTGAGCGAGGAAGCGGAAGAGCGCCTGATGCGGTATTTTCTCCTTACGCATCTGT
GCGGTATTTCACACCGCAATGGTGCACTCTCAGTACAATCTGCTCTGATGCCGCATAGTTAAGCCAGTAT
ACACTCCGCTATCGCTACGTGACTGGGTCATGGCTGCGCCCCGACACCCGCCAACACCCGCTGACGCGCC
CTGACGGGCTTGTCTGCTCCCGGCATCCGCTTACAGACAAGCTGTGACCGTCTCCGGGAGCTGCATGTGT
CAGAGGTTTTCACCGTCATCACCGAAACGCGCGAGGCAGCTGCGGTAAAGCTCATCAGCGTGGTCGTGAA
GCGATTCACAGATGTCTGCCTGTTCATCCGCGTCCAGCTCGTTGAGTTTCTCCAGAAGCGTTAATGTCTG
GCTTCTGATAAAGCGGGCCATGTTAAGGGCGGTTTTTTCCTGTTTGGTCACTGATGCCTCCGTGTAAGGG
GGATTTCTGTTCATGGGGGTAATGATACCGATGAAACGAGAGAGGATGCTCACGATACGGGTTACTGATG
ATGAACATGCCCGGTTACTGGAACGTTGTGAGGGTAAACAACTGGCGGTATGGATGCGGCGGGACCAGAG
AAAAATCACTCAGGGTCAATGCCAGCGCTTCGTTAATACAGATGTAGGTGTTCCACAGGGTAGCCAGCAG
CATCCTGCGATGCAGATCCGGAACATAATGGTGCAGGGCGCTGACTTCCGCGTTTCCAGACTTTACGAAA
CACGGAAACCGAAGACCATTCATGTTGTTGCTCAGGTCGCAGACGTTTTGCAGCAGCAGTCGCTTCACGT
TCGCTCGCGTATCGGTGATTCATTCTGCTAACCAGTAAGGCAACCCCGCCAGCCTAGCCGGGTCCTCAAC
GACAGGAGCACGATCATGCGCACCCGTGGGGCCGCCATGCCGGCGATAATGGCCTGCTTCTCGCCGAAAC
GTTTGGTGGCGGGACCAGTGACGAAGGCTTGAGCGAGGGCGTGCAAGATTCCGAATACCGCAAGCGACAG
GCCGATCATCGTCGCGCTCCAGCGAAAGCGGTCCTCGCCGAAAATGACCCAGAGCGCTGCCGGCACCTGT
CCTACGAGTTGCATGATAAAGAAGACAGTCATAAGTGCGGCGACGATAGTCATGCCCCGCGCCCACCGGA
AGGAGCTGACTGGGTTGAAGGCTCTCAAGGGCATCGGTCGAGATCCCGGTGCCTAATGAGTGAGCTAACT
TACATTAATTGCGTTGCGCTCACTGCCCGCTTTCCAGTCGGGAAACCTGTCGTGCCAGCTGCATTAATGA
ATCGGCCAACGCGCGGGGAGAGGCGGTTTGCGTATTGGGCGCCAGGGTGGTTTTTCTTTTCACCAGTGAG
ACGGGCAACAGCTGATTGCCCTTCACCGCCTGGCCCTGAGAGAGTTGCAGCAAGCGGTCCACGCTGGTTT
GCCCCAGCAGGCGAAAATCCTGTTTGATGGTGGTTAACGGCGGGATATAACATGAGCTGTCTTCGGTATC
GTCGTATCCCACTACCGAGATATCCGCACCAACGCGCAGCCCGGACTCGGTAATGGCGCGCATTGCGCCC
AGCGCCATCTGATCGTTGGCAACCAGCATCGCAGTGGGAACGATGCCCTCATTCAGCATTTGCATGGTTT
GTTGAAAACCGGACATGGCACTCCAGTCGCCTTCCCGTTCCGCTATCGGCTGAATTTGATTGCGAGTGAG
ATATTTATGCCAGCCAGCCAGACGCAGACGCGCCGAGACAGAACTTAATGGGCCCGCTAACAGCGCGATT
TGCTGGTGACCCAATGCGACCAGATGCTCCACGCCCAGTCGCGTACCGTCTTCATGGGAGAAAATAATAC
TGTTGATGGGTGTCTGGTCAGAGACATCAAGAAATAACGCCGGAACATTAGTGCAGGCAGCTTCCACAGC
AATGGCATCCTGGTCATCCAGCGGATAGTTAATGATCAGCCCACTGACGCGTTGCGCGAGAAGATTGTGC
ACCGCCGCTTTACAGGCTTCGACGCCGCTTCGTTCTACCATCGACACCACCACGCTGGCACCCAGTTGAT
CGGCGCGAGATTTAATCGCCGCGACAATTTGCGACGGCGCGTGCAGGGCCAGACTGGAGGTGGCAACGCC
AATCAGCAACGACTGTTTGCCCGCCAGTTGTTGTGCCACGCGGTTGGGAATGTAATTCAGCTCCGCCATC
GCCGCTTCCACTTTTTCCCGCGTTTTCGCAGAAACGTGGCTGGCCTGGTTCACCACGCGGGAAACGGTCT
GATAAGAGACACCGGCATACTCTGCGACATCGTATAACGTTACTGGTTTCACATTCACCACCCTGAATTG
ACTCTCTTCCGGGCGCTATCATGCCATACCGCGAAAGGTTTTGCGCCATTCGATGGTGTCCGGGATCTCG
ACGCTCTCCCTTATGCGACTCCTGCATTAGGAAGCAGCCCAGTAGTAGGTTGAGGCCGTTGAGCACCGCC
GCCGCAAGGAATGGTGCATGCAAGGAGATGGCGCCCAACAGTCCCCCGGCCACGGGGCCTGCCACCATAC
CCACGCCGAAACAAGCGCTCATGAGCCCGAAGTGGCGAGCCCGATCTTCCCCATCGGTGATGTCGGCGAT
ATAGGCGCCAGCAACCGCACCTGTGGCGCCGGTGATGCCGGCCACGATGCGTCCGGCGTAGAGGATCGAG
ATCTCGATCCCGCGAAATTAATACGACTCACTATAGG
