>Addgene plasmid #158886 | JGI_017963 | depositor partial sequence | sequence record 306596 | gene insert with vector overlaps
AGCAGCGGCCTGGTGCCGCGCGGCAGCCATATGAGTGGAAATGCAACCTATAGACACACGCAGGCAGCCG
TGTTGAGCATCTGTGCCGTTGATGCGCCAGTTGTTGTTACGAGCGACGAGATGGACCAGCGCCTTCTAAC
TACCTATCAGCGGGTTGGCCTTAAACCAGGCATGCTGGCGAGGCTGGCTGGCATACACGAGAGGCGATGG
TGGCCGGAAGGTGTGTCATTTACAGAAGGCGCCGCTATTGCAGGCGGTAAAGCACTTGCAGAGGCGGGAG
TTGATCCAAGCAGAGTTGGTCTAATGGTTAATACCAGCGTTTCGCGTGAACATCTGGAGCCGTCTATGGC
TGTCCAGATCCACCACGCTCTGGGCATGCCGACTAGCTGTCTGAATTTTGATCTAGCTAATGCCTGTTTG
GGGTTTGTCAATGGTATGCAGCTGGCTGCCACTATGATTGATAGTGGCCAGATTGATTATGCCCTCATCG
TAGATGGGGAGTCTTCCCGGCATACTCAGGAAGTAACTCTTGATAGACTGTCTTCTCCGGATGCGACTGT
GGATGACGTCTTGTCGCAATTTGCCACCCTTACGCTGGGCAGCGGAGCGGCCGCAATGGTCTTGGGACGA
GCTGATCTGCATCCGCAAGGTCATCGAATTGTCGGGGGTGTTGCACGTGCAGGCACCGAGCATCATGACT
TGTGCGTTGGTGATCTTGAGTGGATGCGGACCGACACGCGTGGTCTGCTGGAAGCAGGGATCGCCCTGTC
AAGGGCTGCCTGGCAGGATGCCCGGGCAGAATTTGATTGGTCCGATATGGACCGCTATATCGCGCATCAG
ATTTCACAGGTTCATGTACGGGCTATGTGTGATGCGCTGGATATTCCTCCCGAGAGGCTGCCGTTAACCT
TTCCGACGCGTGGTAATATGGGTCCTGCATCAGTGGCTTTCACGTTAGCTATGGAAGCGGATTCACTTGC
AGCCGGAGACAGAGTACTGATGATGGGGGTCGGATCCGGTTTAAATGTGTCCTGCCTTGAAATAGCATGG
TAACTCGAGCACCACCACCACCACCACTGAGATCCG
